Addgene plasmid #114033: pFastBac-LacI-LAP-HEC1
Purpose: Production of baculovirus with LacI-LAP-HEC1
Depositing lab: Geert Kops. Depositing organization: University Medical Centre Utrecht. Publication: CELL DIVISION CYCLE. Competition between MPS1 and microtubules at kinetochores regulates spindle checkpoint signaling. Hiruma Y, Sacristan C, Pachis ST, Adamopoulos A, Kuijt T, Ubbink M, von Castelmur E, Perrakis A, Kops GJ. Science. 2015 Jun 12;348(6240):1264-7. doi: 10.1126/science.aaa4055. Epub 2015 Jun 11. PubMed 26068855.
Backbone
  Vector backbone: pFastBac
  Vector type: Insect Expression
Growth in bacteria
  Bacterial resistance: Gentamicin, 10 μg/mL
  Growth temperature: 37°C
  Growth strain: DH5alpha
  Copy number: High Copy
Gene/Insert
  Gene/Insert name: LacI-LAP-HEC1 (alt name: NDC80)
  Species: H. sapiens (human)
  Mutation: none
  Entrez Gene: NDC80 (a.k.a. HEC, HEC1, HsHec1, KNTC2, TID3, hsNDC80)
  Promoter: CMV
  Cloning method: Restriction Enzyme; 5′ cloning site Unknown (unknown if destroyed); 3′ cloning site Unknown (unknown if destroyed)
Terms and licenses: Academic/Nonprofit Terms; Industry Terms: Not Available to Industry
How to cite: pFastBac-LacI-LAP-HEC1 was a gift from Geert Kops (Addgene plasmid # 114033 ; http://n2t.net/addgene:114033 ; RRID:Addgene_114033)
