[The description below was written by a language model from this plasmid's Addgene catalogue record and pLannotate feature annotations shown in this document.]
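Description:
pFastBac-LacI-LAP-HEC1 is a 7,220 bp baculovirus transfer (donor) plasmid built on a pFastBac backbone and catalogued as an insect expression vector for producing baculovirus that carries a LacI-LAP-HEC1 fusion. It replicates in E. coli from a high-copy ColE1/pUC-type origin and is selected with gentamicin through the aacC1 acetyltransferase gene driven by the class 1 integron Pc promoter. No ampicillin marker or f1 origin is annotated. The gentamicin cassette and the expression cassette lie between the Tn7R and Tn7L mini-Tn7 ends, while the origin sits outside them. This arrangement allows site-specific transposition of the marker plus payload into a baculovirus bacmid in a suitable helper strain. A single loxP site is also annotated between the gentamicin cassette and the promoter.

The payload is one open reading frame terminated by an SV40 polyadenylation signal. It is driven by the human CMV immediate-early enhancer and promoter, and no polyhedrin promoter is annotated. Because CMV is a mammalian promoter, the resulting virus would be suited to transducing mammalian cells (BacMam-style), although the record does not say this explicitly. The fusion begins with the lac repressor, followed by the LAP module, which here consists of EGFP, a short fragment annotated from a TEV-cleavage composite tag, and an S-tag. Full-length, unmutated human NDC80 (HEC1), an outer kinetochore component, completes the fusion. The LacI domain can tether the fusion to lac operator arrays, EGFP reports its localization, and the S-tag permits affinity capture. The associated work concerns MPS1 and microtubule competition at kinetochores in spindle checkpoint signalling. The sequencing-derived and depositor sequence records show identical features in a rotated coordinate frame. Small annotated fragments, such as those labelled large T antigen and SET1, are probably vector remnants.
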