Features (pLannotate 1.2.2; 18 found; start..end, strand, type, name):
    190..778     +  rep_origin     ori: high-copy-number ColE1/pMB1/pBR322/pUC origin of replication
    913..1136    -  mobile_element Tn7R: mini-Tn7 element (right end of the Tn7 transposon) Tn7
   1203..1736    -  CDS            GmR: gentamycin acetyltransferase; aacC1; confers resistance to gentamycin
   1925..1953    -  promoter       Pc promoter: intI1 (promoter lies within the coding sequence); class 1 integron promoter
   2024..2057    +  protein_bind   loxP: Cre-mediated recombination occurs in the 8-bp core sequence (GCATACAT). Cre recombinase
   2181..2484    +  enhancer       CMV enhancer: human cytomegalovirus immediate early enhancer
   2485..2688    +  promoter       CMV promoter: human cytomegalovirus (CMV) immediate early promoter
   2720..3784    +  CDS            lacI: lac repressor; lacI; The lac repressor binds to the lac operator to inhibit transcription in E. coli. This inhibition can be relieved by adding lactose or isopropyl-β-D-thiogalactopyranoside (IPTG).
   3845..4561    +  CDS            EGFP: EGFP is a basic (constitutively fluorescent) green fluorescent protein published in 1996, derived from Aequorea victoria. It is reported to be a rapidly-maturing weak dimer with moderate acid sensitivity.
   4588..4606    +  misc_feature   MCS (fragment): pBluescript multiple cloning site
   4607..4626    +  CDS            capTEV™ (fragment): composite tag for in vivo biotinylation, TEV protease cleavage, and 6xHis tagging
   4640..4684    +  CDS            S-Tag: affinity and epitope tag derived from pancreatic ribonuclease A
   4721..6646    +  CDS            NDC80: NDC80_HUMAN - Also known as HEC, HEC1, KNTC2. Experimental evidence at protein level: Swiss-Prot protein existence level 1. Acts as a component of the essential kinetochore-associated NDC80 complex, which is required for chromosome segregation and spindle checkpoint activity (PubMed:9315664, PubMed:12351790, PubMed:14654001, PubMed:14699129, PubMed:15062103, PubMed:15235793, PubMed:15239953, PubMed:15548592, PubMed:16732327). Required for kinetochore integrity and the organization of stable microtubule binding sites in the outer plate of the kinetochore (PubMed:15548592). The NDC80 complex syn
   6651..6676    +  misc_feature   MCS (fragment): multiple cloning site
   6693..6777    +  CDS            large T antigen (fragment): large T antigen from SV40 (simian virus 40)
   6800..6934    +  polyA_signal   SV40 poly(A) signal: SV40 polyadenylation signal
   6963..7012    +  CDS            SET1 (fragment): solubility-enhancement tag derived from T7 phage gene 10B
   7055..7220    -  mobile_element Tn7L: mini-Tn7 element (left end of the Tn7 transposon) Tn7
>Addgene plasmid #114033 | pFastBac-LacI-LAP-HEC1 | depositor full sequence | sequence record 215375 | pFastBac-LacI-LAP-HEC1 sequence 7220 bps
ACCGGTTGACTTGGGTCAACTGTCAGACCAAGTTTACTCATATATACTTTAGATTGATTTAAAACTTCAT
TTTTAATTTAAAAGGATCTAGGTGAAGATCCTTTTTGATAATCTCATGACCAAAATCCCTTAACGTGAGT
TTTCGTTCCACTGAGCGTCAGACCCCGTAGAAAAGATCAAAGGATCTTCTTGAGATCCTTTTTTTCTGCG
CGTAATCTGCTGCTTGCAAACAAAAAAACCACCGCTACCAGCGGTGGTTTGTTTGCCGGATCAAGAGCTA
CCAACTCTTTTTCCGAAGGTAACTGGCTTCAGCAGAGCGCAGATACCAAATACTGTTCTTCTAGTGTAGC
CGTAGTTAGGCCACCACTTCAAGAACTCTGTAGCACCGCCTACATACCTCGCTCTGCTAATCCTGTTACC
AGTGGCTGCTGCCAGTGGCGATAAGTCGTGTCTTACCGGGTTGGACTCAAGACGATAGTTACCGGATAAG
GCGCAGCGGTCGGGCTGAACGGGGGGTTCGTGCACACAGCCCAGCTTGGAGCGAACGACCTACACCGAAC
TGAGATACCTACAGCGTGAGCTATGAGAAAGCGCCACGCTTCCCGAAGGGAGAAAGGCGGACAGGTATCC
GGTAAGCGGCAGGGTCGGAACAGGAGAGCGCACGAGGGAGCTTCCAGGGGGAAACGCCTGGTATCTTTAT
AGTCCTGTCGGGTTTCGCCACCTCTGACTTGAGCGTCGATTTTTGTGATGCTCGTCAGGGGGGCGGAGCC
TATGGAAAAACGCCAGCAACGCGGCCTTTTTACGGTTCCTGGCCTTTTGCTGGCCTTTTGCTCACATGTT
CTTTCCTGCGTTATCCCCTGATTGACTTGGGTCGCTCTTCCTGTGGATGCGCAGATGCCCTGCGTAAGCG
GGTGTGGGCGGACAATAAAGTCTTAAACTGAACAAAATAGATCTAAACTATGACAATAAAGTCTTAAACT
AGACAGAATAGTTGTAAACTGAAATCAGTCCAGTTATGCTGTGAAAAAGCATACTGGACTTTTGTTATGG
CTAAAGCAAACTCTTCATTTTCTGAAGTGCAAATTGCCCGTCGTATTAAAGAGGGGCGTGGCCAAGGGCA
TGTAAAGACTATATTCGCGGCGTTGTGACAATTTACCGAACAACTCCGCGGCCGGGAAGCCGATCTCGGC
TTGAACGAATTGTTAGGTGGCGGTACTTGGGTCGATATCAAAGTGCATCACTTCTTCCCGTATGCCCAAC
TTTGTATAGAGAGCCACTGCGGGATCGTCACCGTAATCTGCTTGCACGTAGATCACATAAGCACCAAGCG
CGTTGGCCTCATGCTTGAGGAGATTGATGAGCGCGGTGGCAATGCCCTGCCTCCGGTGCTCGCCGGAGAC
TGCGAGATCATAGATATAGATCTCACTACGCGGCTGCTCAAACTTGGGCAGAACGTAAGCCGCGAGAGCG
CCAACAACCGCTTCTTGGTCGAAGGCAGCAAGCGCGATGAATGTCTTACTACGGAGCAAGTTCCCGAGGT
AATCGGAGTCCGGCTGATGTTGGGAGTAGGTGGCTACGTCTCCGAACTCACGACCGAAAAGATCAAGAGC
AGCCCGCATGGATTTGACTTGGTCAGGGCCGAGCCTACATGTGCGAATGATGCCCATACTTGAGCCACCT
AACTTTGTTTTAGGGCGACTGCCCTGCTGCGTAACATCGTTGCTGCTGCGTAACATCGTTGCTGCTCCAT
AACATCAAACATCGACCCACGGCGTAACGCGCTTGCTGCTTGGATGCCCGAGGCATAGACTGTACAAAAA
AACAGTCATAACAAGCCATGAAAACCGCCACTGCGCCGTTACCACCGCTGCGTTCGGTCAAGGTTCTGGA
CCAGTTGCGTGAGCGCATACGCTACTTGCATTACAGTTTACGAACCGAACAGGCTTATGTCAACTGGGTT
CGTGCCTTCATCCGTTTCCACGGTGTGCGTCACCCGGCAACCTTGGGCAGCAGCGAAGTCGCCATAACTT
CGTATAGCATACATTATACGAAGTTATCTGTAACTATAACGGTCCTAAGGTAGCGAGTTTAAACACTAGT
ATCGATTCGCGACCTACTCCGGAATATTAATAGTAATCAATTACGGGGTCATTAGTTCATAGCCCATATA
TGGAGTTCCGCGTTACATAACTTACGGTAAATGGCCCGCCTGGCTGACCGCCCAACGACCCCCGCCCATT
GACGTCAATAATGACGTATGTTCCCATAGTAACGCCAATAGGGACTTTCCATTGACGTCAATGGGTGGAG
TATTTACGGTAAACTGCCCACTTGGCAGTACATCAAGTGTATCATATGCCAAGTACGCCCCCTATTGACG
TCAATGACGGTAAATGGCCCGCCTGGCATTATGCCCAGTACATGACCTTATGGGACTTTCCTACTTGGCA
GTACATCTACGTATTAGTCATCGCTATTACCATGGTGATGCGGTTTTGGCAGTACATCAATGGGCGTGGA
TAGCGGTTTGACTCACGGGGATTTCCAAGTCTCCACCCCATTGACGTCAATGGGAGTTTGTTTTGGCACC
AAAATCAACGGGACTTTCCAAAATGTCGTAACAACTCCGCCCCATTGACGCAAATGGGCGGTAGGCGTGT
ACGGTGGGAGGTCTATATAAGCAGAGCTGGTTTAGTGAACCGTCAGATCCGCTAGCATGGTGAAACCAGT
AACGTTATACGATGTCGCAGAGTATGCCGGTGTCTCTTATCAGACCGTTTCCCGCGTGGTGAACCAGGCC
AGCCACGTTTCTGCGAAAACGCGGGAAAAAGTGGAAGCGGCGATGGCGGAGCTGAATTACATTCCCAACC
GCGTGGCACAACAACTGGCGGGCAAACAGTCGTTGCTGATTGGCGTTGCCACCTCCAGTCTGGCCCTGCA
CGCGCCGTCGCAAATTGTCGCGGCGATTAAATCTCGCGCCGATCAACTGGGTGCCAGCGTGGTGGTGTCG
ATGGTAGAACGAAGCGGCGTCGAAGCCTGTAAAGCGGCGGTGCACAATCTTCTCGCGCAACGCGTCAGTG
GGCTGATCATTAACTATCCGCTGGATGACCAGGATGCCATTGCTGTGGAAGCTGCCTGCACTAATGTTCC
GGCGTTATTTCTTGATGTCTCTGACCAGACACCCATCAACAGTATTATTTTCTCCCATGAAGACGGTACG
CGACTGGGCGTGGAGCATCTGGTCGCATTGGGTCACCAGCAAATCGCGCTGTTAGCGGGCCCATTAAGTT
CTGTCTCGGCGCGTCTGCGTCTGGCTGGCTGGCATAAATATCTCACTCGCAATCAAATTCAGCCGATAGC
GGAACGGGAAGGCGACTGGAGTGCCATGTCCGGTTTTCAACAAACCATGCAAATGCTGAATGAGGGCATC
GTTCCCACTGCGATGCTGGTTGCCAACGATCAGATGGCGCTGGGCGCAATGCGCGCCATTACCGAGTCCG
GGCTGCGCGTTGGTGCGGATATCTCGGTAGTGGGATACGACGATACCGAAGACAGCTCATGTTATATCCC
GCCGTCAACCACCATCAAACAGGATTTTCGCCTGCTGGGGCAAACCAGCGTGGACCGCTTGCTGCAACTC
TCTCAGGGCCAGGCGGTGAAGGGCAATCAGCTGTTGCCCGTCTCACTGGTGAAAAGAAAAACCACCCTGG
CGCCCAATACGCAAACCGCCTCTCCCCGCGCGTTGGCCGATTCATTAATGCAGCTGGCACGACAGGTTTC
CCGAAGCAGCCTGAGGCCTCCTAAGAAGAAGAGGAAGGTTGGGCTAGCGCTACCGGTCGCCACCATGGTG
AGCAAGGGCGAGGAGCTGTTCACCGGGGTGGTGCCCATCCTGGTCGAGCTGGACGGCGACGTAAACGGCC
ACAAGTTCAGCGTGTCCGGCGAGGGCGAGGGCGATGCCACCTACGGCAAGCTGACCCTGAAGTTCATCTG
CACCACCGGCAAGCTGCCCGTGCCCTGGCCCACCCTCGTGACCACCCTGACCTACGGCGTGCAGTGCTTC
AGCCGCTACCCCGACCACATGAAGCAGCACGACTTCTTCAAGTCCGCCATGCCCGAAGGCTACGTCCAGG
AGCGCACCATCTTCTTCAAGGACGACGGCAACTACAAGACCCGCGCCGAGGTGAAGTTCGAGGGCGACAC
CCTGGTGAACCGCATCGAGCTGAAGGGCATCGACTTCAAGGAGGACGGCAACATCCTGGGGCACAAGCTG
GAGTACAACTACAACAGCCACAACGTCTATATCATGGCCGACAAGCAGAAGAACGGCATCAAGGTGAACT
TCAAGATCCGCCACAACATCGAGGACGGCAGCGTGCAGCTCGCCGACCACTACCAGCAGAACACCCCCAT
CGGCGACGGCCCCGTGCTGCTGCCCGACAACCACTACCTGAGCACCCAGTCCGCCCTGAGCAAAGACCCC
AACGAGAAGCGCGATCACATGGTCCTGCTGGAGTTCGTGACCGCCGCCGGGATCACTCTCGGCATGGACG
AGCTGTACAAGTCCGGAGGGGATCGGTGGAGCTCCACCGGTGGCGGCCGCTCTAGAGAGAATCTTTATTT
TCAGGGCGCCGCCAAATTCAAAGAAACCGCTGCTGCTAAATTCGAACGCCAGCACATGGACAGCGGAGGT
GGAGGTACTAGTCTCGAGCTCAAGCTTACCATGAAGCGCAGTTCAGTTTCCAGCGGTGGTGCTGGCCGCC
TCTCCATGCAGGAGTTAAGATCCCAGGATGTAAATAAACAAGGCCTCTATACCCCTCAAACCAAAGAGAA
ACCAACCTTTGGAAAGTTGAGTATAAACAAACCGACATCTGAAAGAAAAGTCTCGCTATTTGGCAAAAGA
ACTAGTGGACATGGATCACGGAATAGTCAACTTGGTATATTTTCCAGTTCTGAGAAAATCAAGGACCCGA
GACCACTTAACGACAAAGCATTCATTCAGCAGTGTATTCGACAACTCTGTGAGTTTCTTACAGAAAATGG
TTATGCACATAATGTGTCCATGAAATCTCTACAAGCTCCCTCTGTTAAAGACTTCCTGAAGATCTTCACA
TTTCTTTATGGCTTCCTGTGCCCCTCATACGAACTTCCTGACACAAAGTTTGAAGAAGAGGTTCCAAGAA
TCTTTAAAGACCTTGGGTATCCTTTTGCACTATCCAAAAGCTCCATGTACACAGTGGGGGCTCCTCATAC
ATGGCCTCACATTGTGGCAGCCTTAGTTTGGCTAATAGACTGCATCAAGATACATACTGCCATGAAAGAA
AGCTCACCTTTATTTGATGATGGGCAGCCTTGGGGAGAAGAAACTGAAGATGGAATTATGCATAATAAGT
TGTTTTTGGACTACACCATAAAATGCTATGAGAGTTTTATGAGTGGTGCCGACAGCTTTGATGAGATGAA
TGCAGAGCTGCAGTCAAAACTGAAGGATTTATTTAATGTGGATGCTTTTAAGCTGGAATCATTAGAAGCA
AAAAACAGAGCATTGAATGAACAGATTGCAAGATTGGAACAAGAAAGAGAAAAAGAACCGAATCGTCTAG
AGTCGTTGAGAAAACTGAAGGCTTCCTTACAAGGAGATGTTCAAAAGTATCAGGCATACATGAGCAATTT
GGAGTCTCATTCAGCCATTCTTGACCAGAAATTAAATGGTCTCAATGAGGAAATTGCTAGAGTAGAACTA
GAATGTGAAACAATAAAACAGGAGAACACTCGACTACAGAATATCATTGACAACCAGAAGTACTCAGTTG
CAGACATTGAGCGAATAAATCATGAAAGAAATGAATTGCAGCAGACTATTAATAAATTAACCAAGGACCT
GGAAGCTGAACAACAGAAGTTGTGGAATGAGGAGTTAAAATATGCCAGAGGCAAAGAAGCGATTGAAACA
CAATTAGCAGAGTATCACAAATTGGCTAGAAAATTAAAACTTATTCCTAAAGGTGCTGAGAATTCCAAAG
GTTATGACTTTGAAATTAAGTTTAATCCCGAGGCTGGTGCCAACTGCCTTGTCAAATACAGGGCTCAAGT
TTATGTACCTCTTAAGGAACTCCTGAATGAAACTGAAGAAGAAATTAATAAAGCCCTAAATAAAAAAATG
GGTTTGGAGGATACTTTAGAACAATTGAATGCAATGATAACAGAAAGCAAGAGAAGTGTGAGAACTCTGA
AAGAAGAAGTTCAAAAGCTGGATGATCTTTACCAACAAAAAATTAAGGAAGCAGAGGAAGAGGATGAAAA
ATGTGCCAGTGAGCTTGAGTCCTTGGAGAAACACAAGCACCTGCTAGAAAGTACTGTTAACCAGGGGCTC
AGTGAAGCTATGAATGAATTAGATGCTGTTCAGCGGGAATACCAACTAGTTGTGCAAACCACGACTGAAG
AAAGACGAAAAGTGGGAAATAACTTGCAACGTCTGTTAGAGATGGTTGCTACACATGTTGGGTCTGTAGA
GAAACATCTTGAGGAGCAGATTGCTAAAGTTGATAGAGAATATGAAGAATGCATGTCAGAAGATCTCTCG
GAAAATATTAAAGAGATTAGAGATAAGTATGAGAAGAAAGCTACTCTAATTAAGTCTTCTGAAGAATGAC
TCGACGGTACCGCGGGCCCGGGATCCACCGGATCTAGATAACTGATCATAATCAGCCATACCACATTTGT
AGAGGTTTTACTTGCTTTAAAAAACCTCCCACACCTCCCCCTGAACCTGAAACATAAAATGAATGCAATT
GTTGTTGTTAACTTGTTTATTGCAGCTTATAATGGTTACAAATAAAGCAATAGCATCACAAATTTCACAA
ATAAAGCATTTTTTTCACTGCATTCTAGTTGTGGTTTGTCCAAACTCATCAATGTATCTTATCATGTCTG
GATCTGATCACTGCTTGAGCCTAGAAGATCCGGCTGCTAACAAAGCCCGAAAGGAAGCTGAGTTGGCTGC
TGCCACCGCTGAGCAATAACTATCATAACCCCTAGGGTATACCCATCTAATTGGAACCAGATAAGTGAAA
TCTAGTTCCAAACTATTTTGTCATTTTTAATTTTCGTATTAGCTTACGACGCTACACCCAGTTCCCATCT
ATTTTGTCACTCTTCCCTAAATAATCCTTAAAAACTCCATTTCCACCCCTCCCAGTTCCCAACTATTTTG
TCCGCCCACA
