Features (pLannotate 1.2.2; 18 found; start..end, strand, type, name):
     65..368     +  enhancer       CMV enhancer: human cytomegalovirus immediate early enhancer
    369..572     +  promoter       CMV promoter: human cytomegalovirus (CMV) immediate early promoter
    604..1668    +  CDS            lacI: lac repressor; lacI; The lac repressor binds to the lac operator to inhibit transcription in E. coli. This inhibition can be relieved by adding lactose or isopropyl-β-D-thiogalactopyranoside (IPTG).
   1729..2445    +  CDS            EGFP: EGFP is a basic (constitutively fluorescent) green fluorescent protein published in 1996, derived from Aequorea victoria. It is reported to be a rapidly-maturing weak dimer with moderate acid sensitivity.
   2472..2490    +  misc_feature   MCS (fragment): pBluescript multiple cloning site
   2491..2510    +  CDS            capTEV™ (fragment): composite tag for in vivo biotinylation, TEV protease cleavage, and 6xHis tagging
   2524..2568    +  CDS            S-Tag: affinity and epitope tag derived from pancreatic ribonuclease A
   2605..4530    +  CDS            NDC80: NDC80_HUMAN - Also known as HEC, HEC1, KNTC2. Experimental evidence at protein level: Swiss-Prot protein existence level 1. Acts as a component of the essential kinetochore-associated NDC80 complex, which is required for chromosome segregation and spindle checkpoint activity (PubMed:9315664, PubMed:12351790, PubMed:14654001, PubMed:14699129, PubMed:15062103, PubMed:15235793, PubMed:15239953, PubMed:15548592, PubMed:16732327). Required for kinetochore integrity and the organization of stable microtubule binding sites in the outer plate of the kinetochore (PubMed:15548592). The NDC80 complex syn
   4535..4560    +  misc_feature   MCS (fragment): multiple cloning site
   4577..4661    +  CDS            large T antigen (fragment): large T antigen from SV40 (simian virus 40)
   4684..4818    +  polyA_signal   SV40 poly(A) signal: SV40 polyadenylation signal
   4847..4896    +  CDS            SET1 (fragment): solubility-enhancement tag derived from T7 phage gene 10B
   4939..5104    -  mobile_element Tn7L: mini-Tn7 element (left end of the Tn7 transposon) Tn7
   5294..5882    +  rep_origin     ori: high-copy-number ColE1/pMB1/pBR322/pUC origin of replication
   6017..6240    -  mobile_element Tn7R: mini-Tn7 element (right end of the Tn7 transposon) Tn7
   6307..6840    -  CDS            GmR: gentamycin acetyltransferase; aacC1; confers resistance to gentamycin
   7029..7057    -  promoter       Pc promoter: intI1 (promoter lies within the coding sequence); class 1 integron promoter
   7128..7161    +  protein_bind   loxP: Cre-mediated recombination occurs in the 8-bp core sequence (GCATACAT). Cre recombinase
>Addgene plasmid #114033 | pFastBac-LacI-LAP-HEC1 | addgene full sequence | sequence record 220005 | Addgene NGS Result
CTCCGGAATATTAATAGTAATCAATTACGGGGTCATTAGTTCATAGCCCATATATGGAGTTCCGCGTTAC
ATAACTTACGGTAAATGGCCCGCCTGGCTGACCGCCCAACGACCCCCGCCCATTGACGTCAATAATGACG
TATGTTCCCATAGTAACGCCAATAGGGACTTTCCATTGACGTCAATGGGTGGAGTATTTACGGTAAACTG
CCCACTTGGCAGTACATCAAGTGTATCATATGCCAAGTACGCCCCCTATTGACGTCAATGACGGTAAATG
GCCCGCCTGGCATTATGCCCAGTACATGACCTTATGGGACTTTCCTACTTGGCAGTACATCTACGTATTA
GTCATCGCTATTACCATGGTGATGCGGTTTTGGCAGTACATCAATGGGCGTGGATAGCGGTTTGACTCAC
GGGGATTTCCAAGTCTCCACCCCATTGACGTCAATGGGAGTTTGTTTTGGCACCAAAATCAACGGGACTT
TCCAAAATGTCGTAACAACTCCGCCCCATTGACGCAAATGGGCGGTAGGCGTGTACGGTGGGAGGTCTAT
ATAAGCAGAGCTGGTTTAGTGAACCGTCAGATCCGCTAGCATGGTGAAACCAGTAACGTTATACGATGTC
GCAGAGTATGCCGGTGTCTCTTATCAGACCGTTTCCCGCGTGGTGAACCAGGCCAGCCACGTTTCTGCGA
AAACGCGGGAAAAAGTGGAAGCGGCGATGGCGGAGCTGAATTACATTCCCAACCGCGTGGCACAACAACT
GGCGGGCAAACAGTCGTTGCTGATTGGCGTTGCCACCTCCAGTCTGGCCCTGCACGCGCCGTCGCAAATT
GTCGCGGCGATTAAATCTCGCGCCGATCAACTGGGTGCCAGCGTGGTGGTGTCGATGGTAGAACGAAGCG
GCGTCGAAGCCTGTAAAGCGGCGGTGCACAATCTTCTCGCGCAACGCGTCAGTGGGCTGATCATTAACTA
TCCGCTGGATGACCAGGATGCCATTGCTGTGGAAGCTGCCTGCACTAATGTTCCGGCGTTATTTCTTGAT
GTCTCTGACCAGACACCCATCAACAGTATTATTTTCTCCCATGAAGACGGTACGCGACTGGGCGTGGAGC
ATCTGGTCGCATTGGGTCACCAGCAAATCGCGCTGTTAGCGGGCCCATTAAGTTCTGTCTCGGCGCGTCT
GCGTCTGGCTGGCTGGCATAAATATCTCACTCGCAATCAAATTCAGCCGATAGCGGAACGGGAAGGCGAC
TGGAGTGCCATGTCCGGTTTTCAACAAACCATGCAAATGCTGAATGAGGGCATCGTTCCCACTGCGATGC
TGGTTGCCAACGATCAGATGGCGCTGGGCGCAATGCGCGCCATTACCGAGTCCGGGCTGCGCGTTGGTGC
GGATATCTCGGTAGTGGGATACGACGATACCGAAGACAGCTCATGTTATATCCCGCCGTTAACCACCATC
AAACAGGATTTTCGCCTGCTGGGGCAAACCAGCGTGGACCGCTTGCTGCAACTCTCTCAGGGCCAGGCGG
TGAAGGGCAATCAGCTGTTGCCCGTCTCACTGGTGAAAAGAAAAACCACCCTGGCGCCCAATACGCAAAC
CGCCTCTCCCCGCGCGTTGGCCGATTCATTAATGCAGCTGGCACGACAGGTTTCCCGAAGCAGCCTGAGG
CCTCCTAAGAAGAAGAGGAAGGTTGGGCTAGCGCTACCGGTCGCCACCATGGTGAGCAAGGGCGAGGAGC
TGTTCACCGGGGTGGTGCCCATCCTGGTCGAGCTGGACGGCGACGTAAACGGCCACAAGTTCAGCGTGTC
CGGCGAGGGCGAGGGCGATGCCACCTACGGCAAGCTGACCCTGAAGTTCATCTGCACCACCGGCAAGCTG
CCCGTGCCCTGGCCCACCCTCGTGACCACCCTGACCTACGGCGTGCAGTGCTTCAGCCGCTACCCCGACC
ACATGAAGCAGCACGACTTCTTCAAGTCCGCCATGCCCGAAGGCTACGTCCAGGAGCGCACCATCTTCTT
CAAGGACGACGGCAACTACAAGACCCGCGCCGAGGTGAAGTTCGAGGGCGACACCCTGGTGAACCGCATC
GAGCTGAAGGGCATCGACTTCAAGGAGGACGGCAACATCCTGGGGCACAAGCTGGAGTACAACTACAACA
GCCACAACGTCTATATCATGGCCGACAAGCAGAAGAACGGCATCAAGGTGAACTTCAAGATCCGCCACAA
CATCGAGGACGGCAGCGTGCAGCTCGCCGACCACTACCAGCAGAACACCCCCATCGGCGACGGCCCCGTG
CTGCTGCCCGACAACCACTACCTGAGCACCCAGTCCGCCCTGAGCAAAGACCCCAACGAGAAGCGCGATC
ACATGGTCCTGCTGGAGTTCGTGACCGCCGCCGGGATCACTCTCGGCATGGACGAGCTGTACAAGTCCGG
AGGGGATCGGTGGAGCTCCACCGGTGGCGGCCGCTCTAGAGAGAATCTTTATTTTCAGGGCGCCGCCAAA
TTCAAAGAAACCGCTGCTGCTAAATTCGAACGCCAGCACATGGACAGCGGAGGTGGAGGTACTAGTCTCG
AGCTCAAGCTTACCATGAAGCGCAGTTCAGTTTCCAGCGGTGGTGCTGGCCGCCTCTCCATGCAGGAGTT
AAGATCCCAGGATGTAAATAAACAAGGCCTCTATACCCCTCAAACCAAAGAGAAACCAACCTTTGGAAAG
TTGAGTATAAACAAACCGACATCTGAAAGAAAAGTCTCGCTATTTGGCAAAAGAACTAGTGGACATGGAT
CACGGAATAGTCAACTTGGTATATTTTCCAGTTCTGAGAAAATCAAGGACCCGAGACCACTTAACGACAA
AGCATTCATTCAGCAGTGTATTCGACAACTCTGTGAGTTTCTTACAGAAAATGGTTATGCACATAATGTG
TCCATGAAATCTCTACAAGCTCCCTCTGTTAAAGACTTCCTGAAGATCTTCACATTTCTTTATGGCTTCC
TGTGCCCCTCATACGAACTTCCTGACACAAAGTTTGAAGAAGAGGTTCCAAGAATCTTTAAAGACCTTGG
GTATCCTTTTGCACTATCCAAAAGCTCCATGTACACAGTGGGGGCTCCTCATACATGGCCTCACATTGTG
GCAGCCTTAGTTTGGCTAATAGACTGCATCAAGATACATACTGCCATGAAAGAAAGCTCACCTTTATTTG
ATGATGGGCAGCCTTGGGGAGAAGAAACTGAAGATGGAATTATGCATAATAAGTTGTTTTTGGACTACAC
CATAAAATGCTATGAGAGTTTTATGAGTGGTGCCGACAGCTTTGATGAGATGAATGCAGAGCTGCAGTCA
AAACTGAAGGATTTATTTAATGTGGATGCTTTTAAGCTGGAATCATTAGAAGCAAAAAACAGAGCATTGA
ATGAACAGATTGCAAGATTGGAACAAGAAAGAGAAAAAGAACCGAATCGTCTAGAGTCGTTGAGAAAACT
GAAGGCTTCCTTACAAGGAGATGTTCAAAAGTATCAGGCATACATGAGCAATTTGGAGTCTCATTCAGCC
ATTCTTGACCAGAAATTAAATGGTCTCAATGAGGAAATTGCTAGAGTAGAACTAGAATGTGAAACAATAA
AACAGGAGAACACTCGACTACAGAATATCATTGACAACCAGAAGTACTCAGTTGCAGACATTGAGCGAAT
AAATCATGAAAGAAATGAATTGCAGCAGACTATTAATAAATTAACCAAGGACCTGGAAGCTGAACAACAG
AAGTTGTGGAATGAGGAGTTAAAATATGCCAGAGGCAAAGAAGCGATTGAAACACAATTAGCAGAGTATC
ACAAATTGGCTAGAAAATTAAAACTTATTCCTAAAGGTGCTGAGAATTCCAAAGGTTATGACTTTGAAAT
TAAGTTTAATCCCGAGGCTGGTGCCAACTGCCTTGTCAAATACAGGGCTCAAGTTTATGTACCTCTTAAG
GAACTCCTGAATGAAACTGAAGAAGAAATTAATAAAGCCCTAAATAAAAAAATGGGTTTGGAGGATACTT
TAGAACAATTGAATGCAATGATAACAGAAAGCAAGAGAAGTGTGAGAACTCTGAAAGAAGAAGTTCAAAA
GCTGGATGATCTTTACCAACAAAAAATTAAGGAAGCAGAGGAAGAGGATGAAAAATGTGCCAGTGAGCTT
GAGTCCTTGGAGAAACACAAGCACCTGCTAGAAAGTACTGTTAACCAGGGGCTCAGTGAAGCTATGAATG
AATTAGATGCTGTTCAGCGGGAATACCAACTAGTTGTGCAAACCACGACTGAAGAAAGACGAAAAGTGGG
AAATAACTTGCAACGTCTGTTAGAGATGGTTGCTACACATGTTGGGTCTGTAGAGAAACATCTTGAGGAG
CAGATTGCTAAAGTTGATAGAGAATATGAAGAATGCATGTCAGAAGATCTCTCGGAAAATATTAAAGAGA
TTAGAGATAAGTATGAGAAGAAAGCTACTCTAATTAAGTCTTCTGAAGAATGACTCGACGGTACCGCGGG
CCCGGGATCCACCGGATCTAGATAACTGATCATAATCAGCCATACCACATTTGTAGAGGTTTTACTTGCT
TTAAAAAACCTCCCACACCTCCCCCTGAACCTGAAACATAAAATGAATGCAATTGTTGTTGTTAACTTGT
TTATTGCAGCTTATAATGGTTACAAATAAAGCAATAGCATCACAAATTTCACAAATAAAGCATTTTTTTC
ACTGCATTCTAGTTGTGGTTTGTCCAAACTCATCAATGTATCTTATCATGTCTGGATCTGATCACTGCTT
GAGCCTAGAAGATCCGGCTGCTAACAAAGCCCGAAAGGAAGCTGAGTTGGCTGCTGCCACCGCTGAGCAA
TAACTATCATAACCCCTAGGGTATACCCATCTAATTGGAACCAGATAAGTGAAATCTAGTTCCAAACTAT
TTTGTCATTTTTAATTTTCGTATTAGCTTACGACGCTACACCCAGTTCCCATCTATTTTGTCACTCTTCC
CTAAATAATCCTTAAAAACTCCATTTCCACCCCTCCCAGTTCCCAACTATTTTGTCCGCCCACAACCGGT
TGACTTGGGTCAACTGTCAGACCAAGTTTACTCATATATACTTTAGATTGATTTAAAACTTCATTTTTAA
TTTAAAAGGATCTAGGTGAAGATCCTTTTTGATAATCTCATGACCAAAATCCCTTAACGTGAGTTTTCGT
TCCACTGAGCGTCAGACCCCGTAGAAAAGATCAAAGGATCTTCTTGAGATCCTTTTTTTCTGCGCGTAAT
CTGCTGCTTGCAAACAAAAAAACCACCGCTACCAGCGGTGGTTTGTTTGCCGGATCAAGAGCTACCAACT
CTTTTTCCGAAGGTAACTGGCTTCAGCAGAGCGCAGATACCAAATACTGTTCTTCTAGTGTAGCCGTAGT
TAGGCCACCACTTCAAGAACTCTGTAGCACCGCCTACATACCTCGCTCTGCTAATCCTGTTACCAGTGGC
TGCTGCCAGTGGCGATAAGTCGTGTCTTACCGGGTTGGACTCAAGACGATAGTTACCGGATAAGGCGCAG
CGGTCGGGCTGAACGGGGGGTTCGTGCACACAGCCCAGCTTGGAGCGAACGACCTACACCGAACTGAGAT
ACCTACAGCGTGAGCTATGAGAAAGCGCCACGCTTCCCGAAGGGAGAAAGGCGGACAGGTATCCGGTAAG
CGGCAGGGTCGGAACAGGAGAGCGCACGAGGGAGCTTCCAGGGGGAAACGCCTGGTATCTTTATAGTCCT
GTCGGGTTTCGCCACCTCTGACTTGAGCGTCGATTTTTGTGATGCTCGTCAGGGGGGCGGAGCCTATGGA
AAAACGCCAGCAACGCGGCCTTTTTACGGTTCCTGGCCTTTTGCTGGCCTTTTGCTCACATGTTCTTTCC
TGCGTTATCCCCTGATTGACTTGGGTCGCTCTTCCTGTGGATGCGCAGATGCCCTGCGTAAGCGGGTGTG
GGCGGACAATAAAGTCTTAAACTGAACAAAATAGATCTAAACTATGACAATAAAGTCTTAAACTAGACAG
AATAGTTGTAAACTGAAATCAGTCCAGTTATGCTGTGAAAAAGCATACTGGACTTTTGTTATGGCTAAAG
CAAACTCTTCATTTTCTGAAGTGCAAATTGCCCGTCGTATTAAAGAGGGGCGTGGCCAAGGGCATGTAAA
GACTATATTCGCGGCGTTGTGACAATTTACCGAACAACTCCGCGGCCGGGAAGCCGATCTCGGCTTGAAC
GAATTGTTAGGTGGCGGTACTTGGGTCGATATCAAAGTGCATCACTTCTTCCCGTATGCCCAACTTTGTA
TAGAGAGCCACTGCGGGATCGTCACCGTAATCTGCTTGCACGTAGATCACATAAGCACCAAGCGCGTTGG
CCTCATGCTTGAGGAGATTGATGAGCGCGGTGGCAATGCCCTGCCTCCGGTGCTCGCCGGAGACTGCGAG
ATCATAGATATAGATCTCACTACGCGGCTGCTCAAACTTGGGCAGAACGTAAGCCGCGAGAGCGCCAACA
ACCGCTTCTTGGTCGAAGGCAGCAAGCGCGATGAATGTCTTACTACGGAGCAAGTTCCCGAGGTAATCGG
AGTCCGGCTGATGTTGGGAGTAGGTGGCTACGTCTCCGAACTCACGACCGAAAAGATCAAGAGCAGCCCG
CATGGATTTGACTTGGTCAGGGCCGAGCCTACATGTGCGAATGATGCCCATACTTGAGCCACCTAACTTT
GTTTTAGGGCGACTGCCCTGCTGCGTAACATCGTTGCTGCTGCGTAACATCGTTGCTGCTCCATAACATC
AAACATCGACCCACGGCGTAACGCGCTTGCTGCTTGGATGCCCGAGGCATAGACTGTACAAAAAAACAGT
CATAACAAGCCATGAAAACCGCCACTGCGCCGTTACCACCGCTGCGTTCGGTCAAGGTTCTGGACCAGTT
GCGTGAGCGCATACGCTACTTGCATTACAGTTTACGAACCGAACAGGCTTATGTCAACTGGGTTCGTGCC
TTCATCCGTTTCCACGGTGTGCGTCACCCGGCAACCTTGGGCAGCAGCGAAGTCGCCATAACTTCGTATA
GCATACATTATACGAAGTTATCTGTAACTATAACGGTCCTAAGGTAGCGAGTTTAAACACTAGTATCGAT
TCGCGACCTA
